Addgene plasmid #12753: DCT.VV.Orf65
Purpose: This plasmid was designed for screening purposes and may contain discrepancies relative to the current canonical GenBank version of the gene.
Depositing lab: Jack Bennink & Jon Yewdell. Depositing organization: National Institute of Allergy and Infectious Diseases (NIAID). Publication: Identification of poxvirus CD8+ T cell determinants to enable rational design and characterization of smallpox vaccines. Tscharke DC, Karupiah G, Zhou J, Palmore T, Irvine KR, Haeryfar SM, Williams S, Sidney J, Sette A, Bennink JR, Yewdell JW. J Exp Med. 2005 January 3; 201(1): 95–104. 10.1084/jem.20041912 PubMed 15623576.
Backbone
  Vector backbone: pcDNA 3.1D V5-His-TOPO
  Backbone manufacturer: Invitrogen
  Backbone size w/o insert (bp): 5514
  Vector type: Mammalian Expression
  Selectable markers: Neomycin (select with G418)
Growth in bacteria
  Bacterial resistance: Ampicillin, 100 μg/mL
  Growth temperature: 37°C
  Growth strain: DH5alpha
  Copy number: High Copy
Gene/Insert
  Gene/Insert name: VV.Orf65 (alt names: VV_WR_143; Intermediate transcription factor, VITF-3)
  Species: Vaccinia Virus
  Insert size (bp): 1149
  GenBank ID: 9791083
  Cloning method: Restriction Enzyme; 5′ cloning site BamHI (not destroyed); 3′ cloning site BamHI (not destroyed)
  Sequencing primers: 5′ Universal T7
Terms and licenses: Academic/Nonprofit Terms; Industry Terms: Not Available to Industry
Depositor comments: Please see the Vaccinia kit page ( https://www.addgene.org/vvorf/ ) for more information. The kit page contains the supplemental VVOrfData spreadsheet, which includes important information about this plasmid. The plasmid and insert names provided here relate only to this library. The name of the ORF (if present) in VACV strain Copenhagen and the name of the ORF (if annotated) in VACV strain WR sequence can be found in VVOrfData spreadsheet. Please note that the amino acid sequence given for each ORF in the spreadsheet may contain some errors. Additionally, changes from the expected sequence may be present in these plasmids. Please see Addgene's quality control sequence and sequencing notes in the VVOrfData spreadsheet before ordering this plasmid.
How to cite: DCT.VV.Orf65 was a gift from Jack Bennink & Jon Yewdell (Addgene plasmid # 12753 ; http://n2t.net/addgene:12753 ; RRID:Addgene_12753)
