[The description below was written by a language model from this plasmid's Addgene catalogue record.]
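Description:
DCT.VV.Orf65 is a mammalian expression plasmid built on the commercial pcDNA 3.1D V5-His-TOPO backbone (about 5.5 kb without insert) and carrying a single vaccinia virus open reading frame. It is maintained in E. coli as a high-copy plasmid under ampicillin selection, and the backbone also provides a neomycin resistance marker, so transfected mammalian cells can be selected with G418. The record gives no feature table and does not name the promoter. Vectors of this family normally drive the insert from the CMV immediate-early promoter, with an upstream T7 promoter site, which fits the listed T7 sequencing primer. The backbone name indicates C-terminal V5 and His tags, but the record does not say whether the insert is in frame with them.

The 1149 bp insert, called VV.Orf65 within this library, corresponds to VV_WR_143 and is annotated as the intermediate transcription factor VITF-3. It is flanked by BamHI sites at both ends, and both sites remain intact. The plasmid belongs to a collection of vaccinia ORF expression clones associated with work identifying poxvirus CD8+ T cell determinants for smallpox vaccine design and characterization. In that kind of screen, individual viral genes are expressed in transfected cells to find those that supply antigens recognised by T cells.

The depositors state that the clone was made for screening and may differ from the canonical GenBank sequence. They also note that the ORF numbering is specific to this library, with the equivalent Copenhagen and WR strain names listed in the kit's supplemental data. Users should therefore check the available quality-control sequence before relying on the exact coding sequence.
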