>Addgene plasmid #12753 | DCT.VV.Orf65 | addgene partial sequence | sequence record 19148 | T7 5'-TAATACGACTCACTATAGGG-3'
GCTTGGTACCGAGCTCGGATCCAGTACCCTTCACCGAATTCCAGCTGACCACCATGGATAATCTATTTAC
CTTTCTACATGAAATAGAAGATAGATATGCCAGAACTATTTTTAACTTTCATCTAATAAGTTGCGATGAA
ATAGGAGATATATATGGTCTTATGAAAGAACGCATTTCCTCAGAGGATATGTTTGATAATATAGTATATA
ATAAAGATATACATCCTGCCATTAAGAAACTAGTGTATTGCGACATCCAACTTACTAAACACATTATTAA
TCAGAATACGTATCCGGTATTTAACGATTCTTCACAAGTGAAATGTTGTCATTATTTCGACATAAACTCA
GATAATAGCAATATTAGCTCTCGTACAGTAGAGATATTTGAGAGGGAAAAGTCATCTCTTGTATCATATA
TTAAAACTACCAATAAGAAGAGAAAGGTCAATTACGGCGAAATAAAGAAAACTGTTCATGGAGGCACTAA
TGCAAATTACTTTTCCGGTAAAAAGTCTGACGAGTATCTGAGTACTACAGTTAGATCCAACATTAATCAA
CCTTGGATCAAAACCATTTCTAAGAGAATGAGAGTAGATATCATTAATCACTCTATAGTAACGCGTGGAA
AAAGCTCTATATTACAAACTATAGAAATTATTTTTACTAATAGAACATGTGTGAAAATATTCAAGGATTC
TACTATGCACATTATTCTATCCAGGACAAGGATGGAAAAGGGGTGTATACACATGATTGACAAATTATCT
ATGTCTA
